Addgene plasmid #228796: MSI1_2xRRM_pGEX_Flag_noSBP
Purpose: Recombinant expression of mouse MSI1 with dual-affinity tag
Depositing lab: Daniel Dominguez. Depositing organization: University of North Carolina at Chapel Hill. Publication: Dissecting RNA selectivity mediated by tandem RNA-binding domains. Harris SE, Hu Y, Bridges K, Cavazos FF Jr, Martyr JG, Guzman BB, Murn J, Aleman MM, Dominguez D. J Biol Chem. 2025 May;301(5):108435. doi: 10.1016/j.jbc.2025.108435. Epub 2025 Mar 20. PubMed 40120682.
Backbone
  Vector backbone: pGEX-6P-1
  Backbone size w/o insert (bp): 5012
  Total vector size (bp): 6101
  Vector type: Bacterial Expression
Growth in bacteria
  Bacterial resistance: Ampicillin, 100 μg/mL
  Growth temperature: 37°C
  Growth strain: DH5alpha
  Copy number: Unknown
Gene/Insert
  Gene/Insert name: Musashi-1 (alt name: MSI1)
  Species: M. musculus (mouse)
  Insert size (bp): 1089
  GenBank ID: NM_008629.1
  Entrez Gene: Msi1 (a.k.a. Msi1h, Musahi1, m-Msi-1)
  Tag / fusion protein: GST (N terminal on insert); Flag (N terminal on insert)
  Cloning method: Restriction Enzyme; 5′ cloning site BamHI (not destroyed); 3′ cloning site NotI (not destroyed)
  Sequencing primers: 5′ GGGCTGGCAAGCCACGTTTGGTG; 3′ CCGGGAGCTGCATGTGTCAGAGG
Terms and licenses: Academic/Nonprofit Terms; Industry Terms: Not Available to Industry
Depositor comments: Please visit https://doi.org/10.1101/2024.10.17.618930 for bioRxiv preprint.
How to cite: MSI1_2xRRM_pGEX_Flag_noSBP was a gift from Daniel Dominguez (Addgene plasmid # 228796 ; http://n2t.net/addgene:228796 ; RRID:Addgene_228796)
