[The description below was written by a language model from this plasmid's Addgene catalogue record and pLannotate feature annotations shown in this document.]
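Description:
MSI1_2xRRM_pGEX_Flag_noSBP is a 6.1 kb bacterial expression plasmid built on the pGEX-6P-1 backbone for recombinant production of mouse Musashi-1 (MSI1) in E. coli. It replicates from a ColE1/pMB1-type origin and is selected with ampicillin through the bla (β-lactamase) gene under its own promoter. The backbone also carries a lacI cassette, so the plasmid supplies its own lac repressor, along with residual lac promoter/lacZα sequence and small bom and rop fragments typical of pBR322-derived vectors.

Expression is driven by the strong hybrid tac promoter followed by a lac operator, which keeps transcription repressed by LacI until it is relieved by IPTG. The open reading frame begins with Schistosoma japonicum glutathione S-transferase (GST), continues through a short FLAG epitope (annotated as a fragment of 3xFLAG, consistent with a single FLAG unit), and then runs into the Msi1 coding sequence, which was cloned between BamHI and NotI sites that remain intact. Both tags therefore sit at the N terminus of MSI1, giving the dual-affinity arrangement described in the record: GST for glutathione-based capture and FLAG for antibody-based purification or detection. The "noSBP" in the name suggests a version lacking a streptavidin-binding peptide tag, though the record does not explain this. The name refers to the two RNA recognition motifs (2xRRM), yet the annotated insert of about 1.09 kb matches the listed insert size and appears to cover essentially the whole Msi1 coding region. The record does not clarify this. The associated work concerns RNA selectivity mediated by tandem RNA-binding domains, so the purified protein is presumably intended for in vitro RNA-binding studies.
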