Features (pLannotate 1.2.2; 18 found; start..end, strand, type, name):
    182..210     +  promoter       tac promoter: strong E. coli promoter; hybrid between the trp and lac UV5 promoters
    218..234     +  protein_bind   lac operator: The lac repressor binds to the lac operator to inhibit transcription in E. coli. This inhibition can be relieved by adding lactose or isopropyl-β-D-thiogalactopyranoside (IPTG). lac repressor encoded by lacI
    257..910     +  CDS            GST26_SCHJA: Experimental evidence at protein level: Swiss-Prot protein existence level 1. GST isoenzymes appear to play a central role in the parasite detoxification system. Other functions are also suspected including a role in increasing the solubility of haematin in the parasite gut. From Schistosoma japonicum (Blood fluke).
    954..975     +  CDS            3xFLAG (fragment): three tandem FLAG® epitope tags
    998..2083    +  CDS            Msi1: MSI1H_MOUSE - Also known as Msi1h. Experimental evidence at protein level: Swiss-Prot protein existence level 1. RNA binding protein that regulates the expression of target mRNAs at the translation level. Regulates expression of the NOTCH1 antagonist NUMB. Binds RNA containing the sequence 5'-GUUAGUUAGUUAGUU- 3' and other sequences containing the pattern 5'-[GA]U(1-3)AGU-3'. May play a role in the proliferation and maintenance of stem cells in the central nervous system. From Mus musculus (Mouse).
   2117..2156    +  CDS            rop (fragment): Rop protein, which maintains plasmids at low copy number; rop
   2258..2298    +  misc_feature   bom (fragment): basis of mobility region from pBR322
   2403..2507    +  promoter       AmpR promoter: bla
   2508..3368    +  CDS            AmpR: β-lactamase; bla; confers resistance to ampicillin, carbenicillin, and related antibiotics
   3539..4127    +  rep_origin     ori: high-copy-number ColE1/pMB1/pBR322/pUC origin of replication
   4313..4364    -  misc_feature   bom (fragment): basis of mobility region from pBR322
   4371..4448    +  promoter       lacI promoter: lacI
   4449..5531    +  CDS            lacI: lac repressor; lacI; The lac repressor binds to the lac operator to inhibit transcription in E. coli. This inhibition can be relieved by adding lactose or isopropyl-β-D-thiogalactopyranoside (IPTG).
   5544..5565    +  protein_bind   CAP binding site: CAP binding activates transcription in the presence of cAMP. E. coli catabolite activator protein
   5580..5610    +  promoter       lac promoter: promoter for the E. coli lac operon
   5618..5634    +  protein_bind   lac operator: The lac repressor binds to the lac operator to inhibit transcription in E. coli. This inhibition can be relieved by adding lactose or isopropyl-β-D-thiogalactopyranoside (IPTG). lac repressor encoded by lacI
   5654..5827    +  CDS            lacZα: LacZα fragment of β-galactosidase; lacZ fragment
   6091..106     -  CDS            yciV (fragment) (across the origin): RNAAM_ECOLI - Also known as trpH From Escherichia coli (strain K12).
>Addgene plasmid #228796 | MSI1_2xRRM_pGEX_Flag_noSBP | addgene full sequence | sequence record 456254 | Addgene NGS Result
GCTTATCGACTGCACGGTGCACCAATGCTTCTGGCGTCAGGCAGCCATCGGAAGCTGTGGTATGGCTGTG
CAGGTCGTAAATCACTGCATAATTCGTGTCGCTCAAGGCGCACTCCCGTTCTGGATAATGTTTTTTGCGC
CGACATCATAACGGTTCTGGCAAATATTCTGAAATGAGCTGTTGACAATTAATCATCGGCTCGTATAATG
TGTGGAATTGTGAGCGGATAACAATTTCACACAGGAAACAGTATTCATGTCCCCTATACTAGGTTATTGG
AAAATTAAGGGCCTTGTGCAACCCACTCGACTTCTTTTGGAATATCTTGAAGAAAAATATGAAGAGCATT
TGTATGAGCGCGATGAAGGTGATAAATGGCGAAACAAAAAGTTTGAATTGGGTTTGGAGTTTCCCAATCT
TCCTTATTATATTGATGGTGATGTTAAATTAACACAGTCTATGGCCATCATACGTTATATAGCTGACAAG
CACAACATGTTGGGTGGTTGTCCAAAAGAGCGTGCAGAGATTTCAATGCTTGAAGGAGCGGTTTTGGATA
TTAGATACGGTGTTTCGAGAATTGCATATAGTAAAGACTTTGAAACTCTCAAAGTTGATTTTCTTAGCAA
GCTACCTGAAATGCTGAAAATGTTCGAAGATCGTTTATGTCATAAAACATATTTAAATGGTGATCATGTA
ACCCATCCTGACTTCATGTTGTATGACGCTCTTGATGTTGTTTTATACATGGACCCAATGTGCCTGGATG
CGTTCCCAAAATTAGTTTGTTTTAAAAAACGTATTGAAGCTATCCCACAAATTGATAAGTACTTGAAATC
CAGCAAGTATATAGCATGGCCTTTGCAGGGCTGGCAAGCCACGTTTGGTGGTGGCGACCATCCTCCAAAA
TCGGATCTGGAAGTTCTGTTCCAGGGGCCCCTGGGATTACTCGAGGACTACAAAGACGATGACGACAAGC
AGCGTGAACCGGGATCCATGGAGACTGACGCGCCCCAGCCCGGCCTCGCCTCCCCGGACTCGCCGCACGA
CCCCTGCAAGATGTTCATCGGAGGACTCAGTTGGCAGACCACGCAGGAAGGGCTGCGCGAATACTTCGGC
CAGTTCGGGGAGGTGAAAGAGTGTCTGGTGATGCGGGACCCCCTGACCAAAAGATCCAGGGGTTTCGGCT
TCGTCACTTTCATGGACCAGGCGGGGGTGGATAAAGTGCTGGCGCAATCGCGGCACGAGCTCGACTCCAA
AACAATTGACCCCAAGGTGGCCTTTCCTCGAAGAGCACAGCCTAAGATGGTCACTCGGACGAAGAAGATC
TTCGTGGGGGGGCTGTCTGTGAACACCACGGTGGAAGATGTGAAACACTATTTCGAGCAGTTCGGAAAGG
TGGATGATGCCATGCTGATGTTCGACAAAACCACCAACAGGCACAGAGGGTTTGGATTTGTCACGTTTGA
GAGCGAGGACATCGTAGAGAAAGTTTGTGAGATCCACTTCCATGAAATCAACAACAAAATGGTGGAATGC
AAGAAAGCCCAGCCAAAGGAGGTGATGTCCCCGACAGGCTCAGCCCGGGGCAGGTCTCGGGTCATGCCCT
ACGGAATGGATGCCTTCATGCTGGGTATTGGGATGCTGGGTTACCCAGGGTTCCAAGCCACGACCTACGC
CAGCCGGAGTTACACAGGCCTTGCCCCTGGTTACACCTACCAGTTCCCCGAATTCCGTGTAGAGCGGAGC
CCTCTCCCGAGCGCCCCAGTCCTCCCCGAGCTCACAGCTATCCCTCTCACGGCTTATGGGCCCATGGCGG
CGGCAGCGGCGGCGGCAGCTGTAGTTCGAGGGACAGGCTCTCACCCCTGGACGATGGCTCCCCCTCCAGG
TTCCACTCCCAGCCGCACAGGGGGCTTCCTAGGGACCACAAGCCCCGGCCCCATGGCTGAGCTCTACGGG
GCAGCCAACCAGGACTCCGGGGTCAGCAGTTACATCAGCGCCGCCAGCCCCGCCCCCAGCACTGGTTTCG
GCCACAGTCTTGGGGGTCCCTTGATTGCCACAGCCTTCACCAATGGGTACCACTGATAGGCGGCCGCATC
GTGACTGACTGACGATCTGCCTCGCGCGTTTCGGTGATGACGGTGAAAACCTCTGACACATGCAGCTCCC
GGAGACGGTCACAGCTTGTCTGTAAGCGGATGCCGGGAGCAGACAAGCCCGTCAGGGCGCGTCAGCGGGT
GTTGGCGGGTGTCGGGGCGCAGCCATGACCCAGTCACGTAGCGATAGCGGAGTGTATAATTCTTGAAGAC
GAAAGGGCCTCGTGATACGCCTATTTTTATAGGTTAATGTCATGATAATAATGGTTTCTTAGACGTCAGG
TGGCACTTTTCGGGGAAATGTGCGCGGAACCCCTATTTGTTTATTTTTCTAAATACATTCAAATATGTAT
CCGCTCATGAGACAATAACCCTGATAAATGCTTCAATAATATTGAAAAAGGAAGAGTATGAGTATTCAAC
ATTTCCGTGTCGCCCTTATTCCCTTTTTTGCGGCATTTTGCCTTCCTGTTTTTGCTCACCCAGAAACGCT
GGTGAAAGTAAAAGATGCTGAAGATCAGTTGGGTGCACGAGTGGGTTACATCGAACTGGATCTCAACAGC
GGTAAGATCCTTGAGAGTTTTCGCCCCGAAGAACGTTTTCCAATGATGAGCACTTTTAAAGTTCTGCTAT
GTGGCGCGGTATTATCCCGTGTTGACGCCGGGCAAGAGCAACTCGGTCGCCGCATACACTATTCTCAGAA
TGACTTGGTTGAGTACTCACCAGTCACAGAAAAGCATCTTACGGATGGCATGACAGTAAGAGAATTATGC
AGTGCTGCCATAACCATGAGTGATAACACTGCGGCCAACTTACTTCTGACAACGATCGGAGGACCGAAGG
AGCTAACCGCTTTTTTGCACAACATGGGGGATCATGTAACTCGCCTTGATCGTTGGGAACCGGAGCTGAA
TGAAGCCATACCAAACGACGAGCGTGACACCACGATGCCTGCAGCAATGGCAACAACGTTGCGCAAACTA
TTAACTGGCGAACTACTTACTCTAGCTTCCCGGCAACAATTAATAGACTGGATGGAGGCGGATAAAGTTG
CAGGACCACTTCTGCGCTCGGCCCTTCCGGCTGGCTGGTTTATTGCTGATAAATCTGGAGCCGGTGAGCG
TGGGTCTCGCGGTATCATTGCAGCACTGGGGCCAGATGGTAAGCCCTCCCGTATCGTAGTTATCTACACG
ACGGGGAGTCAGGCAACTATGGATGAACGAAATAGACAGATCGCTGAGATAGGTGCCTCACTGATTAAGC
ATTGGTAACTGTCAGACCAAGTTTACTCATATATACTTTAGATTGATTTAAAACTTCATTTTTAATTTAA
AAGGATCTAGGTGAAGATCCTTTTTGATAATCTCATGACCAAAATCCCTTAACGTGAGTTTTCGTTCCAC
TGAGCGTCAGACCCCGTAGAAAAGATCAAAGGATCTTCTTGAGATCCTTTTTTTCTGCGCGTAATCTGCT
GCTTGCAAACAAAAAAACCACCGCTACCAGCGGTGGTTTGTTTGCCGGATCAAGAGCTACCAACTCTTTT
TCCGAAGGTAACTGGCTTCAGCAGAGCGCAGATACCAAATACTGTCCTTCTAGTGTAGCCGTAGTTAGGC
CACCACTTCAAGAACTCTGTAGCACCGCCTACATACCTCGCTCTGCTAATCCTGTTACCAGTGGCTGCTG
CCAGTGGCGATAAGTCGTGTCTTACCGGGTTGGACTCAAGACGATAGTTACCGGATAAGGCGCAGCGGTC
GGGCTGAACGGGGGGTTCGTGCACACAGCCCAGCTTGGAGCGAACGACCTACACCGAACTGAGATACCTA
CAGCGTGAGCTATGAGAAAGCGCCACGCTTCCCGAAGGGAGAAAGGCGGACAGGTATCCGGTAAGCGGCA
GGGTCGGAACAGGAGAGCGCACGAGGGAGCTTCCAGGGGGAAACGCCTGGTATCTTTATAGTCCTGTCGG
GTTTCGCCACCTCTGACTTGAGCGTCGATTTTTGTGATGCTCGTCAGGGGGGCGGAGCCTATGGAAAAAC
GCCAGCAACGCGGCCTTTTTACGGTTCCTGGCCTTTTGCTGGCCTTTTGCTCACATGTTCTTTCCTGCGT
TATCCCCTGATTCTGTGGATAACCGTATTACCGCCTTTGAGTGAGCTGATACCGCTCGCCGCAGCCGAAC
GACCGAGCGCAGCGAGTCAGTGAGCGAGGAAGCGGAAGAGCGCCTGATGCGGTATTTTCTCCTTACGCAT
CTGTGCGGTATTTCACACCGCATAAATTCCGACACCATCGAATGGCGCAAAACCTTTCGCGGTATGGCAT
GATAGCGCCCGGAAGAGAGTCAATTCAGGGTGGTGAATGTGAAACCAGTAACGTTATACGATGTCGCAGA
GTATGCCGGTGTCTCTTATCAGACCGTTTCCCGCGTGGTGAACCAGGCCAGCCACGTTTCTGCGAAAACG
CGGGAAAAAGTGGAAGCGGCGATGGCGGAGCTGAATTACATTCCCAACCGCGTGGCACAACAACTGGCGG
GCAAACAGTCGTTGCTGATTGGCGTTGCCACCTCCAGTCTGGCCCTGCACGCGCCGTCGCAAATTGTCGC
GGCGATTAAATCTCGCGCCGATCAACTGGGTGCCAGCGTGGTGGTGTCGATGGTAGAACGAAGCGGCGTC
GAAGCCTGTAAAGCGGCGGTGCACAATCTTCTCGCGCAACGCGTCAGTGGGCTGATCATTAACTATCCGC
TGGATGACCAGGATGCCATTGCTGTGGAAGCTGCCTGCACTAATGTTCCGGCGTTATTTCTTGATGTCTC
TGACCAGACACCCATCAACAGTATTATTTTCTCCCATGAAGACGGTACGCGACTGGGCGTGGAGCATCTG
GTCGCATTGGGTCACCAGCAAATCGCGCTGTTAGCGGGCCCATTAAGTTCTGTCTCGGCGCGTCTGCGTC
TGGCTGGCTGGCATAAATATCTCACTCGCAATCAAATTCAGCCGATAGCGGAACGGGAAGGCGACTGGAG
TGCCATGTCCGGTTTTCAACAAACCATGCAAATGCTGAATGAGGGCATCGTTCCCACTGCGATGCTGGTT
GCCAACGATCAGATGGCGCTGGGCGCAATGCGCGCCATTACCGAGTCCGGGCTGCGCGTTGGTGCGGATA
TCTCGGTAGTGGGATACGACGATACCGAAGACAGCTCATGTTATATCCCGCCGTTAACCACCATCAAACA
GGATTTTCGCCTGCTGGGGCAAACCAGCGTGGACCGCTTGCTGCAACTCTCTCAGGGCCAGGCGGTGAAG
GGCAATCAGCTGTTGCCCGTCTCACTGGTGAAAAGAAAAACCACGCTAGCGCCCAATACGCAAACCGCCT
CTCCCCGCGCGTTGGCCGATTCATTAATGCAGCTGGCACGACAGGTTTCCCGACTGGAAAGCGGGCAGTG
AGCGCAACGCAATTAATGTAAGTTAGCTCACTCATTAGGCACCCCAGGCTTTACACTTTATGCTTCCGGC
TCGTATGTTGTGTGGAATTGTGAGCGGATAACAATTTCACACAGGAAACAGCTATGACCATGATTACGGA
TTCACTGGCCGTCGTTTTACAACGTCGTGACTGGGAAAACCCTGGCGTTACCCAACTTAATCGCCTTGCA
GCACATCCCCCTTTCGCCAGCTGGCGTAATAGCGAAGAGGCCCGCACCGATCGCCCTTCCCAACAGTTGC
GCAGCCTGAATGGCGAATGGCGCTTTGCCTGGTTTCCGGCACCAGAAGCGGTGCCGGAAAGCTGGCTGGA
GTGCGATCTTCCTGAGGCCGATACTGTCGTCGTCCCCTCAAACTGGCAGATGCACGGTTACGATGCGCCC
ATCTACACCAACGTGACCTATCCCATTACGGTCAATCCGCCGTTTGTTCCCACGGAGAATCCGACGGGTT
GTTACTCGCTCACATTTAATGTTGATGAAAGCTGGCTACAGGAAGGCCAGACGCGAATTATTTTTGATGG
CGTTGGAATTA
